>Addgene plasmid #163264 | A0A0T9WB25 | addgene full sequence | sequence record 354325 | Addgene NGS Result
TAATACGACTCACTATAGGGGAATTGTGAGCGGATAACAATTCCCCTCTAGAAATAATTTTGTTTAACTT
TAAGAAGGAGATATACATATGACCGAGAAGAATAATATTAATTATGACGTGATCATTATCGGTAGTGGTA
TCATTGGCACCAACATCGCGTACGAACTTAGCAAATTTGAACTGAAAATCGCCTTACTTGAGGCAAAGAA
ATACCCCGCGAGCGAGACCACTACCGGCAACTCAGGTATTATCCATTGCGGTTTCGATCCTAGTCCGGGT
AAGCTGAAGGCCAAATTCAACGTCTTAGGTCACAAGTTGTGGACCGAGAACATCTTCAAGAAAATCATTT
TCCCGCGCCAGAAAGCGAAGAGTGTAGTTCTGGCCTTTGATTCCGAGGAAGAGAAAATTATCTACGATCT
TTACAAGCGTGGCATCATTAACGGTCTCGATCCGAAGAATTTGAGCATCCTGAGTAAGAAGGAGCTGAAG
CTGGCCCATCCGGAAGTGAGTGAGGAAGCGGTGTTAGCCCTCGAATGCCTGAACTCGTGGGTCGTGGACC
CTGTCAAGGCCGCATATGCATTTCTTGAAATTAGTCGCAAGAACGGCCTGGAATTCTTCTCGTCCTCTAA
GGTCATCTCCATTTCGAAGAACTCGCAAAATTTCTTCTTAATTAAGACGGAAAACCAGAATAAACCGTTC
TTCCAGGCGAAGATTATTATTAACGCGGCGGGCCATTACGCGGACGAAATCGCCAAAATTGCGGGGTTTG
GCGAATTCTCTCAGAAGCAGCGCCGCGGACAATATCTGATTCTCAAGAACCATCCAAATATTAAGAATAT
TTATTTTCTGGTCCCTTCTAAATATGGAAAAGGTGTAATCGTCGCCCCGCGTCCTGACGGCAATATCCTG
GTCGGCCCGACCGCGAAAGAGAACATCCAAAAGAACAAGGCGAATTGTCTGGACTTTAACCTTAACGAAG
AAATTCAGAAAATTGGCCATAAAATTATCCCGAGTCTGGATTACAGTGAAACGGTATTTGCACTCGCTGG
TTCTCGCCCAATCGAAGCGGTAAAGAGCGACTTTGTGATTAAGCCCGCGTTTAATGATCCTAATTTTATC
TTCGCGGCGGGGATGCAGTCCCCGGGTCTGTCAGCCTCTCCGGCTATCGCGTTAGAGATTGTTAATTTTG
TCAAGAACCGTATCGACTTAGTGAAGAAGACCGAGCTGGTTGAAACGATTGAATATATTGCGGCCGCACT
CGAGCATCATCACCATCACCACCACCACCACCACTGAGATCCGGCTGCTAACAAAGCCCGAAAGGAAGCT
GAGTTGGCTGCTGCCACCGCTGAGCAATAACTAGCATAACCCCTTGGGGCCTCTAAACGGGTCTTGAGGG
GTTTTTTGCTGAAAGGAGGAACTATATCCGGATTGGCGAATGGG
[124 nt withheld, positions 1445-1568]
C
[91 nt withheld, positions 1570-1660]
A
[49 nt withheld, positions 1662-1710]
CCTTTGACGTTGGAGTCCACGTTCTTT
[37 nt withheld, positions 1738-1774]
ACCCTATCTCGGTCTATTCTTTTGATTTATAAGGGATTTTGCCGATTTCGGCCTATTGGTTAAAAAATGA
GCTGATTTAACAAAAATTTAACGCGAATTTTAACAAAATATTAACGCTTACAATTTAGGTGGCACTTTTC
GGGGAAATGTGCGCGGAACCCCTATTTGTTTATTTTTCTAAATACATTCAAATATGTATCCGCTCATGAG
ACAATAACCCTGATAAATGCTTCAATAATATTGAAAAAGGAAGAGTATGAGTATTCAACATTTCCGTGTC
GCCCTTATTCCCTTTTTTGCGGCATTTTGCCTTCCTGTTTTTGCTCACCCAGAAACGCTGGTGAAAGTAA
AAGATGCTGAAGATCAGTTGGGTGCACGAGTGGGTTACATCGAACTGGATCTCAACAGCGGTAAGATCCT
TGAGAGTTTTCGCCCCGAAGAACGTTTTCCAATGATGAGCACTTTTAAAGTTCTGCTATGTGGCGCGGTA
TTATCCCGTATTGACGCCGGGCAAGAGCAACTCGGTCGCCGCATACACTATTCTCAGAATGACTTGGTTG
AGTACTCACCAGTCACAGAAAAGCATCTTACGGATGGCATGACAGTAAGAGAATTATGCAGTGCTGCCAT
AACCATGAGTGATAACACTGCGGCCAACTTACTTCTGACAACGATCGGAGGACCGAAGGAGCTAACCGCT
TTTTTGCACAACATGGGGGATCATGTAACTCGCCTTGATCGTTGGGAACCGGAGCTGAATGAAGCCATAC
CAAACGACGAGCGTGACACCACGATGCCTGCAGCAATGGCAACAACGTTGCGCAAACTATTAACTGGCGA
ACTACTTACTCTAGCTTCCCGGCAACAATTAATAGACTGGATGGAGGCGGATAAAGTTGCAGGACCACTT
CTGCGCTCGGCCCTTCCGGCTGGCTGGTTTATTGCTGATAAATCTGGAGCCGGTGAGCGTGGGTCTCGCG
GTATCATTGCAGCACTGGGGCCAGATGGTAAGCCCTCCCGTATCGTAGTTATCTACACGACGGGGAGTCA
GGCAACTATGGATGAACGAAATAGACAGATCGCTGAGATAGGTGCCTCACTGATTAAGCATTGGTAACTG
TCAGACCAAGTTTACTCATATATACTTTAGATTGATTTAAAACTTCATTTTTAATTTAAAAGGATCTAGG
TGAAGATCCTTTTTGATAATCTCATGACCAAAATCCCTTAACGTGAGTTTTCGTTCCACTGAGCGTCAGA
CCCCGTAGAAAAGATCAAAGGATCTTCTTGAGATCCTTTTTTTCTGCGCGTAATCTGCTGCTTGCAAACA
AAAAAACCACCGCTACCAGCGGTGGTTTGTTTGCCGGATCAAGAGCTACCAACTCTTTTTCCGAAGGTAA
CTGGCTTCAGCAGAGCGCAGATACCAAATACTGTCCTTCTAGTGTAGCCGTAGTTAGGCCACCACTTCAA
GAACTCTGTAGCACCGCCTACATACCTCGCTCTGCTAATCCTGTTACCAGTGGCTGCTGCCAGTGGCGAT
AAGTCGTGTCTTACCGGGTTGGACTCAAGACGATAGTTACCGGATAAGGCGCAGCGGTCGGGCTGAACGG
GGGGTTCGTGCACACAGCCCAGCTTGGAGCGAACGACCTACACCGAACTGAGATACCTACAGCGTGAGCT
ATGAGAAAGCGCCACGCTTCCCGAAGGGAGAAAGGCGGACAGGTATCCGGTAAGCGGCAGGGTCGGAACA
GGAGAGCGCACGAGGGAGCTTCCAGGGGGAAACGCCTGGTATCTTTATAGTCCTGTCGGGTTTCGCCACC
TCTGACTTGAGCGTCGATTTTTGTGATGCTCGTCAGGGGGGCGGAGCCTATGGAAAAACGCCAGCAACGC
GGCCTTTTTACGGTTCCTGGCCTTTTGCTGGCCTTTTGCTCACATGTTCTTTCCTGCGTTATCCCCTGAT
TCTGTGGATAACCGTATTACCGCCTTTGAGTGAGCTGATACCGCTCGCCGCAGCCGAACGACCGAGCGCA
GCGAGTCAGTGAGCGAGGAAGCGGAAGAGCGCCTGATGCGGTATTTTCTCCTTACGCATCTGTGCGGTAT
TTCACACCGCAATGGTGCACTCTCAGTACAATCTGCTCTGATGCCGCATAGTTAAGCCAGTATACACTCC
GCTATCGCTACGTGACTGGGTCATGGCTGCGCCCCGACACCCGCCAACACCCGCTGACGCGCCCTGACGG
GCTTGTCTGCTCCCGGCATCCGCTTACAGACAAGCTGTGACCGTCTCCGGGAGCTGCATGTGTCAGAGGT
TTTCACCGTCATCACCGAAACGCGCGAGGCAGCTGCGGTAAAGCTCATCAGCGTGGTCGTGAAGCGATTC
ACAGATGTCTGCCTGTTCATCCGCGTCCAGCTCGTTGAGTTTCTCCAGAAGCGTTAATGTCTGGCTTCTG
ATAAAGCGGGCCATGTTAAGGGCGGTTTTTTCCTGTTTGGTCACTGATGCCTCCGTGTAAGGGGGATTTC
TGTTCATGGGGGTAATGATACCGATGAAACGAGAGAGGATGCTCACGATACGGGTTACTGATGATGAACA
TGCCCGGTTACTGGAACGTTGTGAGGGTAAACAACTGGCGGTATGGATGCGGCGGGACCAGAGAAAAATC
ACTCAGGGTCAATGCCAGCGCTTCGTTAATACAGATGTAGGTGTTCCACAGGGTAGCCAGCAGCATCCTG
CGATGCAGATCCGGAACATAATGGTGCAGGGCGCTGACTTCCGCGTTTCCAGACTTTACGAAACACGGAA
ACCGAAGACCATTCATGTTGTTGCTCAGGTCGCAGACGTTTTGCAGCAGCAGTCGCTTCACGTTCGCTCG
CGTATCGGTGATTCATTCTGCTAACCAGTAAGGCAACCCCGCCAGCCTAGCCGGGTCCTCAACGACAGGA
GCACGATCATGCGCACCCGTGGGGCCGCCATGCCGGCGATAATGGCCTGCTTCTCGCCGAAACGTTTGGT
GGCGGGACCAGTGACGAAGGCTTGAGCGAGGGCGTGCAAGATTCCGAATACCGCAAGCGACAGGCCGATC
ATCGTCGCGCTCCAGCGAAAGCGGTCCTCGCCGAAAATGACCCAGAGCGCTGCCGGCACCTGTCCTACGA
GTTGCATGATAAAGAAGACAGTCATAAGTGCGGCGACGATAGTCATGCCCCGCGCCCACCGGAAGGAGCT
GACTGGGTTGAAGGCTCTCAAGGGCATCGGTCGAGATCCCGGTGCCTAATGAGTGAGCTAACTTACATTA
ATTGCGTTGCGCTCACTGCCCGCTTTCCAGTCGGGAAACCTGTCGTGCCAGCTGCATTAATGAATCGGCC
AACGCGCGGGGAGAGGCGGTTTGCGTATTGGGCGCCAGGGTGGTTTTTCTTTTCACCAGTGAGACGGGCA
ACAGCTGATTGCCCTTCACCGCCTGGCCCTGAGAGAGTTGCAGCAAGCGGTCCACGCTGGTTTGCCCCAG
CAGGCGAAAATCCTGTTTGATGGTGGTTAACGGCGGGATATAACATGAGCTGTCTTCGGTATCGTCGTAT
CCCACTACCGAGATATCCGCACCAACGCGCAGCCCGGACTCGGTAATGGCGCGCATTGCGCCCAGCGCCA
TCTGATCGTTGGCAACCAGCATCGCAGTGGGAACGATGCCCTCATTCAGCATTTGCATGGTTTGTTGAAA
ACCGGACATGGCACTCCAGTCGCCTTCCCGTTCCGCTATCGGCTGAATTTGATTGCGAGTGAGATATTTA
TGCCAGCCAGCCAGACGCAGACGCGCCGAGACAGAACTTAATGGGCCCGCTAACAGCGCGATTTGCTGGT
GACCCAATGCGACCAGATGCTCCACGCCCAGTCGCGTACCGTCTTCATGGGAGAAAATAATACTGTTGAT
GGGTGTCTGGTCAGAGACATCAAGAAATAACGCCGGAACATTAGTGCAGGCAGCTTCCACAGCAATGGCA
TCCTGGTCATCCAGCGGATAGTTAATGATCAGCCCACTGACGCGTTGCGCGAGAAGATTGTGCACCGCCG
CTTTACAGGCTTCGACGCCGCTTCGTTCTACCATCGACACCACCACGCTGGCACCCAGTTGATCGGCGCG
AGATTTAATCGCCGCGACAATTTGCGACGGCGCGTGCAGGGCCAGACTGGAGGTGGCAACGCCAATCAGC
AACGACTGTTTGCCCGCCAGTTGTTGTGCCACGCGGTTGGGAATGTAATTCAGCTCCGCCATCGCCGCTT
CCACTTTTTCCCGCGTTTTCGCAGAAACGTGGCTGGCCTGGTTCACCACGCGGGAAACGGTCTGATAAGA
GACACCGGCATACTCTGCGACATCGTATAACGTTACTGGTTTCACATTCACCACCCTGAATTGACTCTCT
TCCGGGCGCTATCATGCCATACCGCGAAAGGTTTTGCGCCATTCGATGGTGTCCGGGATCTCGACGCTCT
CCCTTATGCGACTCCTGCATTAGGAAGCAGCCCAGTAGTAGGTTGAGGCCGTTGAGCACCGCCGCCGCAA
GGAATGGTGCATGCAAGGAGATGGCGCCCAACAGTCCCCCGGCCACGGGGCCTGCCACCATACCCACGCC
GAAACAAGCGCTCATGAGCCCGAAGTGGCGAGCCCGATCTTCCCCATCGGTGATGTCGGCGATATAGGCG
CCAGCAACCGCACCTGTGGCGCCGGTGATGCCGGCCACGATGCGTCCGGCGTAGAGGATCGAGATCTCGA
TCCCGCGAAAT
Features (pLannotate 1.2.2; 18 found; start..end, strand, type, name):
      1..19      +  promoter       T7 promoter: promoter for bacteriophage T7 RNA polymerase
     20..44      +  protein_bind   lac operator: The lac repressor binds to the lac operator to inhibit transcription in E. coli. This inhibition can be relieved by adding lactose or isopropyl-β-D-thiogalactopyranoside (IPTG). lac repressor encoded by lacI
     59..81      +  RBS            RBS: efficient ribosome binding site from bacteriophage T7 gene 10 (Olins and Rangwala, 1989)
   1271..1294    +  CDS            9xHis (fragment): 9xHis affinity tag
   1304..1353    +  CDS            SET1 (fragment): solubility-enhancement tag derived from T7 phage gene 10B
   1361..1408    +  terminator     T7 terminator: transcription terminator for bacteriophage T7 RNA polymerase
   1445..1873    +  rep_origin     f1 ori (sequence partly withheld): f1 bacteriophage origin of replication; arrow indicates direction of (+) strand synthesis
   1926..2030    +  promoter       AmpR promoter: bla
   2031..2891    +  CDS            AmpR: β-lactamase; bla; confers resistance to ampicillin, carbenicillin, and related antibiotics
   3062..3650    +  rep_origin     ori: high-copy-number ColE1/pMB1/pBR322/pUC origin of replication
   3836..3975    -  misc_feature   bom: basis of mobility region from pBR322
   4077..4268    -  CDS            rop: Rop protein, which maintains plasmids at low copy number; rop
   4285..4665    +  CDS            YPB1_ECOLX: Protein predicted: Swiss-Prot protein existence level 4. From Escherichia coli.
   4737..5028    -  CDS            TcR (fragment): tetracycline efflux protein; tet; confers resistance to tetracycline
   5043..5064    -  protein_bind   CAP binding site: CAP binding activates transcription in the presence of cAMP. E. coli catabolite activator protein
   5077..6159    -  CDS            lacI: lac repressor; lacI; The lac repressor binds to the lac operator to inhibit transcription in E. coli. This inhibition can be relieved by adding lactose or isopropyl-β-D-thiogalactopyranoside (IPTG).
   6160..6237    -  promoter       lacI promoter: lacI
   6245..6524    -  CDS            TcR (fragment): tetracycline efflux protein; tet; confers resistance to tetracycline
