[The description below was written by a language model from this plasmid's Addgene catalogue record and pLannotate feature annotations shown in this document.]
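Description:
A0A0T9WB25 is a bacterial expression plasmid built on the pET21a(+) backbone for inducible production in E. coli of a Salmonella enterica protein annotated as a flavoprotein oxidoreductase; the construct name is simply the UniProt identifier of that protein. The sequenced record is 6,545 nt. Propagation relies on a ColE1/pBR322-type origin with the adjacent bom and rop elements, and selection is through the β-lactamase gene (ampicillin resistance) driven by its own promoter. The catalogue lists the plasmid as high copy, although rop is normally associated with copy-number restraint. An f1 origin is also present, along with short nonfunctional tetracycline-resistance fragments that are remnants of the pBR322 lineage.

The expression cassette follows the standard pET layout: a T7 promoter immediately followed by a lac operator, the strong T7 gene 10 ribosome binding site, the open reading frame, and a T7 terminator. The plasmid-borne lacI gene supplies repressor that holds the promoter off until IPTG or lactose is added, and transcription requires a host supplying T7 RNA polymerase. The insert itself was not annotated by the feature-calling tool, but it presumably occupies the gap between the RBS and the C-terminal polyhistidine tag. The catalogue describes that tag as 10xHis, and the annotation detects it as a 9xHis fragment. An N-terminal T7 tag is listed in the catalogue but does not appear in the feature table. The short "SET1" hit just before the terminator is probably a spurious match to T7-derived backbone sequence.

The His tag allows affinity purification, and the plasmid comes from a study that tested enzyme functional annotations in the EC 1.1.3.15 class experimentally.
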