Addgene plasmid #163264: A0A0T9WB25
Purpose: Inducible expression of UniProt identifier A0A0T9WB25
Depositing lab: Martin Engqvist. Depositing organization: Chalmers University of Technology. Publication: Experimental and computational investigation of enzyme functional annotations uncovers misannotation in the EC 1.1.3.15 enzyme class. Rembeza E, Engqvist MKM. PLoS Comput Biol. 2021 Sep 23;17(9):e1009446. doi: 10.1371/journal.pcbi.1009446. eCollection 2021 Sep. PubMed 34555022.
Backbone
  Vector backbone: pET21a(+)
  Vector type: Bacterial Expression
Growth in bacteria
  Bacterial resistance: Ampicillin, 100 μg/mL
  Growth temperature: 37°C
  Growth strain: DH5alpha
  Copy number: High Copy
Gene/Insert
  Gene/Insert name: A0A0T9WB25 (alt name: flavoprotein oxidoreductase)
  Species: Salmonella enterica
  Promoter: T7
  Tag / fusion protein: T7 (N terminal on backbone); 10xHis (C terminal on backbone)
  Cloning method: Unknown
  Sequencing primers: 5′ T7; 3′ T7-term
Terms and licenses: Academic/Nonprofit Terms; Industry Terms: Not Available to Industry
Depositor comments: Insert name is a UniProt identifier
How to cite: A0A0T9WB25 was a gift from Martin Engqvist (Addgene plasmid # 163264 ; http://n2t.net/addgene:163264 ; RRID:Addgene_163264)
