>Addgene plasmid #163264 | A0A0T9WB25 | depositor partial sequence | sequence record 316402 | insert gene sequence
ATGACCGAGAAGAATAATATTAATTATGACGTGATCATTATCGGTAGTGGTATCATTGGCACCAACATCG
CGTACGAACTTAGCAAATTTGAACTGAAAATCGCCTTACTTGAGGCAAAGAAATACCCCGCGAGCGAGAC
CACTACCGGCAACTCAGGTATTATCCATTGCGGTTTCGATCCTAGTCCGGGTAAGCTGAAGGCCAAATTC
AACGTCTTAGGTCACAAGTTGTGGACCGAGAACATCTTCAAGAAAATCATTTTCCCGCGCCAGAAAGCGA
AGAGTGTAGTTCTGGCCTTTGATTCCGAGGAAGAGAAAATTATCTACGATCTTTACAAGCGTGGCATCAT
TAACGGTCTCGATCCGAAGAATTTGAGCATCCTGAGTAAGAAGGAGCTGAAGCTGGCCCATCCGGAAGTG
AGTGAGGAAGCGGTGTTAGCCCTCGAATGCCTGAACTCGTGGGTCGTGGACCCTGTCAAGGCCGCATATG
CATTTCTTGAAATTAGTCGCAAGAACGGCCTGGAATTCTTCTCGTCCTCTAAGGTCATCTCCATTTCGAA
GAACTCGCAAAATTTCTTCTTAATTAAGACGGAAAACCAGAATAAACCGTTCTTCCAGGCGAAGATTATT
ATTAACGCGGCGGGCCATTACGCGGACGAAATCGCCAAAATTGCGGGGTTTGGCGAATTCTCTCAGAAGC
AGCGCCGCGGACAATATCTGATTCTCAAGAACCATCCAAATATTAAGAATATTTATTTTCTGGTCCCTTC
TAAATATGGAAAAGGTGTAATCGTCGCCCCGCGTCCTGACGGCAATATCCTGGTCGGCCCGACCGCGAAA
GAGAACATCCAAAAGAACAAGGCGAATTGTCTGGACTTTAACCTTAACGAAGAAATTCAGAAAATTGGCC
ATAAAATTATCCCGAGTCTGGATTACAGTGAAACGGTATTTGCACTCGCTGGTTCTCGCCCAATCGAAGC
GGTAAAGAGCGACTTTGTGATTAAGCCCGCGTTTAATGATCCTAATTTTATCTTCGCGGCGGGGATGCAG
TCCCCGGGTCTGTCAGCCTCTCCGGCTATCGCGTTAGAGATTGTTAATTTTGTCAAGAACCGTATCGACT
TAGTGAAGAAGACCGAGCTGGTTGAAACGATTGAATATATTGCGGCCGCACTCGAGCATCATCACCAT
